>Addgene plasmid #73294 | pCfB3052(gRNA X-4, XI-3, XII-5) | depositor full sequence | sequence record 166663 | Full plasmid sequence
TCGCGCGTTTCGGTGATGACGGTGAAAACCTCTGACACATGCAGCTCCCGGAGACGGTCACAGCTTGTCT
GTAAGCGGATGCCGGGAGCAGACAAGCCCGTCAGGGCGCGTCAGCGGGCTGCATTTAAATGATCTGTTTA
GCTTGCCTCGTCCCCGCCGGGTCACCCGGCCAGCGACATGGAGGCCCAGAATACCCTCCTTGACAGTCTT
GACGTGCGCAGCTCAGGGGCATGATGTGACTGTCGCCCGTACATTTAGCCCATACATCCCCATGTATAAT
CATTTGCATCCATACATTTTGATGGCCGCACGGCGCGAAGCAAAAATTACGGCTCCTCGCTGCAGACCTG
CGAGCAGGGAAACGCTCCCCTCACAGACGCGTTGAATTGTCCCCACGCCGCGCCCCTGTAGAGAAATATA
AAAGGTTAGGATTTGCCACTGAGGTTCTTCTTTCATATACTTCCTTTTAAAATCTTGCTAGGATACAGTT
CTCACATCACATCCGAACATAAACAACCATGGGTACCACTCTTGACGACACGGCTTACCGGTACCGCACC
AGTGTCCCGGGGGACGCCGAGGCCATCGAGGCACTGGATGGGTCCTTCACCACCGACACCGTTTTCCGCG
TCACCACCACCGGGGACGGCTTCACCCTGCGGGAGGTGCCGGTGGACCCGCCCCTGACCAAGGTGTTCCC
CGACGACGAATCGGACGACGAATCGGACGACGGGGAGGACGGCGACCCGGACTCCCGGACGTTCGTCGCG
TACGGGGACGACGGCGACCTGGCGGGCTTCGTGGTCGTCTCGTACTCCGGCTGGAACCGCCGGCTGACCG
TCGAGGACATCGAGGTCGCCCCGGAGCACCGGGGGCACGGGGTCGGGCGCGCGTTGATGGGGCTCGCGAC
GGAGTTCGCCCGCGAGCGGGGCGCCGGGCACCTCTGGCTGGAGGTCACCAACGTCAACGCACCGGCGATC
CACGCGTACCGGCGGATGGGGTTCACCCTCTGCGGCCTGGACACCGCCCTGTACGACGGCACCGCCTCGG
ACGGCGAGCAGGCGCTCTACATGAGCATGCCCTGCCCCTAATCAGTACTGACAATAAAAAGATTCTTGTT
TTCAAGAACTTGTCATTTGTATAGTTTTTTTATATTGTAGTTGTTCTATTTTAATCAAATGTTAGCGTGA
TTTATATTTTTTTTCGCCTCGACATCATCTGCCCAGATGCGAAGTTAAGTGCGCAGAAAGTAATATCATG
CGTCAATCGTATGTGAATGCTGGTCGCTATACTGCTGTCGATTCGATACTAACGCCGCCATCCAGTGTCG
AAAACGAGCTGCGGCCGCCTACAGGGCGCGTCGCGCCATTCGCCATTCAGGCTGCGCAACTGTTGGGAAG
GGCGATCGGTGCGGGCCTCTTCGCTATTACGCCAGCTGGAATGCGTGCGATAGGGAACAAAAGCTGGAGC
TTCTTTGAAAAGATAATGTATGATTATGCTTTCACTCATATTTATACAGAAACTTGATGTTTTCTTTCGA
GTATATACAAGGTGATTACATGTACGTTTGAAGTACAACTCTAGATTTTGTAGTGCCCTCTTGGGCTAGC
GGTAAAGGTGCGCATTTTTTCACACCCTACAATGTTCTGTTCAAAAGATTTTGGTCAAACGCTGTAGAAG
TGAAAGTTGGTGCGCATGTTTCGGCGTTCGAAACTTCTCCGCAGTGAAAGATAAATGATCCGCCATTCAA
GAGCAGCAACGTTTTAGAGCTAGAAATAGCAAGTTAAAATAAGGCTAGTCCGTTATCAACTTGAAAAAGT
GGCACCGAGTCGGTGGTGCTTTTTTTGTTTTTTATGTCTTCGAGTCATGTAATTAGTTAAGTGCAGGTAG
GGAACAAAAGCTGGAGCTTCTTTGAAAAGATAATGTATGATTATGCTTTCACTCATATTTATACAGAAAC
TTGATGTTTTCTTTCGAGTATATACAAGGTGATTACATGTACGTTTGAAGTACAACTCTAGATTTTGTAG
TGCCCTCTTGGGCTAGCGGTAAAGGTGCGCATTTTTTCACACCCTACAATGTTCTGTTCAAAAGATTTTG
GTCAAACGCTGTAGAAGTGAAAGTTGGTGCGCATGTTTCGGCGTTCGAAACTTCTCCGCAGTGAAAGATA
AATGATCATATGTCTCTAATTTTGGAAGTTTTAGAGCTAGAAATAGCAAGTTAAAATAAGGCTAGTCCGT
TATCAACTTGAAAAAGTGGCACCGAGTCGGTGGTGCTTTTTTTGTTTTTTATGTCTTCGAGTCATGTAAT
TAGTTAATCTGTCATAGGGAACAAAAGCTGGAGCTTCTTTGAAAAGATAATGTATGATTATGCTTTCACT
CATATTTATACAGAAACTTGATGTTTTCTTTCGAGTATATACAAGGTGATTACATGTACGTTTGAAGTAC
AACTCTAGATTTTGTAGTGCCCTCTTGGGCTAGCGGTAAAGGTGCGCATTTTTTCACACCCTACAATGTT
CTGTTCAAAAGATTTTGGTCAAACGCTGTAGAAGTGAAAGTTGGTGCGCATGTTTCGGCGTTCGAAACTT
CTCCGCAGTGAAAGATAAATGATCTTGTCACAGTGTCACATCAGGTTTTAGAGCTAGAAATAGCAAGTTA
AAATAAGGCTAGTCCGTTATCAACTTGAAAAAGTGGCACCGAGTCGGTGGTGCTTTTTTTGTTTTTTATG
TCTTCGAGTCATGTAATTAGTTAATCGCGTGCATTCCAGCTGCATTAATGAATCGGCCAACGCGCGGGGA
GAGGCGGTTTGCGTATTGGGCGCTCTTCCGCTTCCTCGCTCACTGACTCGCTGCGCTCGGTCGTTCGGCT
GCGGCGAGCGGTATCAGCTCACTCAAAGGCGGTAATACGGTTATCCACAGAATCAGGGGATAACGCAGGA
AAGAACATGTGAGCAAAAGGCCAGCAAAAGGCCAGGAACCGTAAAAAGGCCGCGTTGCTGGCGTTTTTCC
ATAGGCTCCGCCCCCCTGACGAGCATCACAAAAATCGACGCTCAAGTCAGAGGTGGCGAAACCCGACAGG
ACTATAAAGATACCAGGCGTTTCCCCCTGGAAGCTCCCTCGTGCGCTCTCCTGTTCCGACCCTGCCGCTT
ACCGGATACCTGTCCGCCTTTCTCCCTTCGGGAAGCGTGGCGCTTTCTCATAGCTCACGCTGTAGGTATC
TCAGTTCGGTGTAGGTCGTTCGCTCCAAGCTGGGCTGTGTGCACGAACCCCCCGTTCAGCCCGACCGCTG
CGCCTTATCCGGTAACTATCGTCTTGAGTCCAACCCGGTAAGACACGACTTATCGCCACTGGCAGCAGCC
ACTGGTAACAGGATTAGCAGAGCGAGGTATGTAGGCGGTGCTACAGAGTTCTTGAAGTGGTGGCCTAACT
ACGGCTACACTAGAAGGACAGTATTTGGTATCTGCGCTCTGCTGAAGCCAGTTACCTTCGGAAAAAGAGT
TGGTAGCTCTTGATCCGGCAAACAAACCACCGCTGGTAGCGGTGGTTTTTTTGTTTGCAAGCAGCAGATT
ACGCGCAGAAAAAAAGGATCTCAAGAAGATCCTTTGATCTTTTCTACGGGGTCTGACGCTCAGTGGAACG
AAAACTCACGTTAAGGGATTTTGGTCATGAGATTATCAAAAAGGATCTTCACCTAGATCCTTTTAAATTA
AAAATGAAGTTTTAAATCAATCTAAAGTATATATGAGTAAACTTGGTCTGACAGTTACCAATGCTTAATC
AGTGAGGCACCTATCTCAGCGATCTGTCTATTTCGTTCATCCATAGTTGCCTGACTCCCCGTCGTGTAGA
TAACTACGATACGGGAGGGCTTACCATCTGGCCCCAGTGCTGCAATGATACCGCGAGACCCACGCTCACC
GGCTCCAGATTTATCAGCAATAAACCAGCCAGCCGGAAGGGCCGAGCGCAGAAGTGGTCCTGCAACTTTA
TCCGCCTCCATCCAGTCTATTAATTGTTGCCGGGAAGCTAGAGTAAGTAGTTCGCCAGTTAATAGTTTGC
GCAACGTTGTTGCCATTGCTACAGGCATCGTGGTGTCACGCTCGTCGTTTGGTATGGCTTCATTCAGCTC
CGGTTCCCAACGATCAAGGCGAGTTACATGATCCCCCATGTTGTGCAAAAAAGCGGTTAGCTCCTTCGGT
CCTCCGATCGTTGTCAGAAGTAAGTTGGCCGCAGTGTTATCACTCATGGTTATGGCAGCACTGCATAATT
CTCTTACTGTCATGCCATCCGTAAGATGCTTTTCTGTGACTGGTGAGTACTCAACCAAGTCATTCTGAGA
ATAGTGTATGCGGCGACCGAGTTGCTCTTGCCCGGCGTCAATACGGGATAATACCGCGCCACATAGCAGA
ACTTTAAAAGTGCTCATCATTGGAAAACGTTCTTCGGGGCGAAAACTCTCAAGGATCTTACCGCTGTTGA
GATCCAGTTCGATGTAACCCACTCGTGCACCCAACTGATCTTCAGCATCTTTTACTTTCACCAGCGTTTC
TGGGTGAGCAAAAACAGGAAGGCAAAATGCCGCAAAAAAGGGAATAAGGGCGACACGGAAATGTTGAATA
CTCATACTCTTCCTTTTTCAATATTATTGAAGCATTTATCAGGGTTATTGTCTCATGAGCGGATACATAT
TTGAATGTATTTAGAAAAATAAACAAATAGGGGTTCCGCGCACATTTCCCCGAAAAGTGCCACCTGAACG
AAGCATCTGTGCTTCATTTTGTAGAACAAAAATGCAACGCGAGAGCGCTAATTTTTCAAACAAAGAATCT
GAGCTGCATTTTTACAGAACAGAAATGCAACGCGAAAGCGCTATTTTACCAACGAAGAATCTGTGCTTCA
TTTTTGTAAAACAAAAATGCAACGCGAGAGCGCTAATTTTTCAAACAAAGAATCTGAGCTGCATTTTTAC
AGAACAGAAATGCAACGCGAGAGCGCTATTTTACCAACAAAGAATCTATACTTCTTTTTTGTTCTACAAA
AATGCATCCCGAGAGCGCTATTTTTCTAACAAAGCATCTTAGATTACTTTTTTTCTCCTTTGTGCGCTCT
ATAATGCAGTCTCTTGATAACTTTTTGCACTGTAGGTCCGTTAAGGTTAGAAGAAGGCTACTTTGGTGTC
TATTTTCTCTTCCATAAAAAAAGCCTGACTCCACTTCCCGCGTTTACTGATTACTAGCGAAGCTGCGGGT
GCATTTTTTCAAGATAAAGGCATCCCCGATTATATTCTATACCGATGTGGATTGCGCATACTTTGTGAAC
AGAAAGTGATAGCGTTGATGATTCTTCATTGGTCAGAAAATTATGAACGGTTTCTTCTATTTTGTCTCTA
TATACTACGTATAGGAAATGTTTACATTTTCGTATTGTTTTCGATTCACTCTATGAATAGTTCTTACTAC
AATTTTTTTGTCTAAAGAGTAATACTAGAGATAAACATAAAAAATGTAGAGGTCGAGTTTAGATGCAAGT
TCAAGGAGCGAAAGGTGGATGGGTAGGTTATATAGGGATATAGCACAGAGATATATAGCAAAGAGATACT
TTTGAGCAATGTTTGTGGAAGCGGTATTCGCAATATTTTAGTAGCTCGTTACAGTCCGGTGCGTTTTTGG
TTTTTTGAAAGTGCGTCTTCAGAGCGCTTTTGGTTTTCAAAAGCGCTCTGAAGTTCCTATACTTTCTAGA
GAATAGGAACTTCGGAATAGGAACTTCAAAGCGTTTCCGAAAACGAGCGCTTCCGAAAATGCAACGCGAG
CTGCGCACATACAGCTCACTGTTCACGTCGCACCTATATCTGCGTGTTGCCTGTATATATATATACATGA
GAAGAACGGCATAGTGCGTGTTTATGCTTAAATGCGTACTTATATGCGTCTATTTATGTAGGATGAAAGG
TAGTCTAGTACCTCCTGTGATATTATCCCATTCCATGCGGGGTATCGTATGCTTCCTTCAGCACTACCCT
TTAGCTGTTCTATATGCTGCCACTCCTCAATTGGATTAGTCTCATCCTTCAATGCTATCATTTCCTTTGA
TATTGGATCATACTAAGAAACCATTATTATCATGACATTAACCTATAAAAATAGGCGTATCACGAGGCCC
TTTCGTC
Features (pLannotate 1.2.2; 19 found; start..end, strand, type, name):
    175..518     +  promoter       TEF promoter: Ashbya gossypii TEF promoter
    525..1089    +  CDS            NrsR (fragment): nourseothricin acetyltransferase; Streptomyces noursei nat1; confers resistance to nourseothricin
   1097..1294    +  terminator     TEF terminator: Ashbya gossypii TEF terminator
   1369..1439    -  CDS            lacZα (fragment): LacZα fragment of β-galactosidase; lacZ fragment
   1472..1740    +  promoter       SNR52 promoter: promoter for the S. cerevisiae small nucleolar RNA gene SNR52
   1761..1835    +  misc_RNA       gRNA scaffold: guide RNA scaffold for the Streptococcus pyogenes CRISPR/Cas9 system
   1840..1859    +  terminator     SUP4 terminator: transcription terminator for the S. cerevisiae SUP4 tRNA gene
   1909..2177    +  promoter       SNR52 promoter: promoter for the S. cerevisiae small nucleolar RNA gene SNR52
   2198..2272    +  misc_RNA       gRNA scaffold: guide RNA scaffold for the Streptococcus pyogenes CRISPR/Cas9 system
   2277..2296    +  terminator     SUP4 terminator: transcription terminator for the S. cerevisiae SUP4 tRNA gene
   2346..2614    +  promoter       SNR52 promoter: promoter for the S. cerevisiae small nucleolar RNA gene SNR52
   2635..2709    +  misc_RNA       gRNA scaffold: guide RNA scaffold for the Streptococcus pyogenes CRISPR/Cas9 system
   2714..2733    +  terminator     SUP4 terminator: transcription terminator for the S. cerevisiae SUP4 tRNA gene
   2766..2823    -  CDS            lacI (fragment): lac repressor; lacI; The lac repressor binds to the lac operator to inhibit transcription in E. coli. This inhibition can be relieved by adding lactose or isopropyl-β-D-thiogalactopyranoside (IPTG).
   3006..3594    -  rep_origin     ori: high-copy-number ColE1/pMB1/pBR322/pUC origin of replication
   3765..4625    -  CDS            AmpR: β-lactamase; bla; confers resistance to ampicillin, carbenicillin, and related antibiotics
   4626..4730    -  promoter       AmpR promoter: bla
   4757..6099    -  rep_origin     2μ ori: yeast 2μ plasmid origin of replication
   6167..35      +  CDS            rop (fragment) (across the origin): Rop protein, which maintains plasmids at low copy number; rop
