[The description below was written by a language model from this plasmid's Addgene catalogue record and pLannotate feature annotations shown in this document.]
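Description:
pCfB3052(gRNA X-4, XI-3, XII-5) is an episomal yeast guide RNA vector from the EasyClone-MarkerFree toolkit, built to direct Cas9 to three defined chromosomal integration sites in Saccharomyces cerevisiae at once. It derives from the pESC-Leu shuttle backbone, from which the GAL promoters and terminators were removed, the LEU2 marker was exchanged for a NatMX cassette, and USER cloning compatibility was added. In E. coli it replicates from a high-copy ColE1/pUC-type origin under ampicillin selection (AmpR with its bla promoter). In yeast it is maintained by the 2μ origin and selected with nourseothricin, through the nourseothricin acetyltransferase gene flanked by the Ashbya gossypii TEF promoter and terminator. The record notes an A40T substitution in this marker that the depositor reports has no effect on function. Short annotated fragments of lacZα, lacI and rop appear to be backbone remnants rather than functional elements.

The payload is three tandem, same-orientation gRNA expression units. Each consists of the S. cerevisiae SNR52 small nucleolar RNA promoter, a 20-nt gap in the annotation corresponding to the target-specific spacer, the Streptococcus pyogenes Cas9 gRNA scaffold, and the SUP4 tRNA gene terminator. The three spacers target sites X-4, XI-3 and XII-5. The plasmid carries no Cas9 gene, so the nuclease must be supplied separately. Cutting at these loci supports marker-less integration of genes into the yeast genome, and targeting three sites allows multiplexed integration in a single step. The catalogue size (6,145 bp) differs slightly from the deposited full sequence (6,167 nt).
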