Addgene plasmid #73294: pCfB3052(gRNA X-4, XI-3, XII-5)
Purpose: EasyClone-MarkerFree guiding RNA vector to direct Cas9 to cut at sites X-4, XI-3, and XII-5
Depositing lab: Irina Borodina. Depositing organization: Danmarks Tekniske Universitet. Publication: EasyClone-MarkerFree: A vector toolkit for marker-less integration of genes into Saccharomyces cerevisiae via CRISPR-Cas9. Jessop-Fabre MM, Jakociunas T, Stovicek V, Dai Z, Jensen MK, Keasling JD, Borodina I. Biotechnol J. 2016 Aug;11(8):1110-7. doi: 10.1002/biot.201600147. Epub 2016 Jun 23. PubMed 27166612.
Backbone
  Vector backbone: pESC-Leu
  Backbone manufacturer: Agilent
  Backbone size w/o insert (bp): 7758
  Total vector size (bp): 6145
  Modifications to backbone: Gal promoters and terminators removed and Leu selectable marker replaced with NatMX marker. Modified to accept enable USER cloning, with the 20bp recognition sequence replaced to target site X-4, XI-3, XII-5 as reported in: Ronda, C., Maury, J., Jakočiūnas, T., Jacobsen, S. A. et al., CrEdit: CRISPR mediated multi-loci gene integration in Saccharomyces cerevisiae. Microb. Cell Fact. 2015, 14, 97.
  Vector type: Yeast Expression, CRISPR ; gRNA
  Selectable markers: nourseothricin
Growth in bacteria
  Bacterial resistance: Ampicillin, 100 μg/mL
  Growth temperature: 37°C
  Growth strain: DH5alpha
  Copy number: High Copy
Gene/Insert
  Gene/Insert name: guiding RNA
  gRNA/shRNA sequence: cgccattcaagagcagcaac,ATATGTCTCTAATTTTGGAA, ttgtcacagtgtcacatcag
  Species: S. cerevisiae (budding yeast)
Terms and licenses: Academic/Nonprofit Terms; Industry Terms: Not Available to Industry
Depositor comments: Please note that mutation A40T in nourseothricin was found during Addgene's quality control. The depositor noted that this mutation does NOT affect plasmid function.
How to cite: pCfB3052(gRNA X-4, XI-3, XII-5) was a gift from Irina Borodina (Addgene plasmid # 73294 ; http://n2t.net/addgene:73294 ; RRID:Addgene_73294)
