>Addgene plasmid #73294 | pCfB3052(gRNA X-4, XI-3, XII-5) | addgene partial sequence | sequence record 166086 | pBRforEco 5'-AATAGGCGTATCACGAGGC-3'
CCTCTGACACATGCAGCTCCCGGAGACGGTCACAGCTTGTCTGTAAGCGGATGCCGGGAGCAGACAAGCC
CGTCAGGGCGCGTCAGCGGGCTGCATTTAAATGATCTGTTTAGCTTGCCTCGTCCCCGCCGGGTCACCCG
GCCAGCGACATGGAGGCCCAGAATACCCTCCTTGACAGTCTTGACGTGCGCAGCTCAGGGGCATGATGTG
ACTGTCGCCCGTACATTTAGCCCATACATCCCCATGTATAATCATTTGCATCCATACATTTTGATGGCCG
CACGGCGCGAAGCAAAAATTACGGCTCCTCGCTGCAGACCTGCGAGCAGGGAAACGCTCCCCTCACAGAC
GCGTTGAATTGTCCCCACGCCGCGCCCCTGTAGAGAAATATAAAAGGTTAGGATTTGCCACTGAGGTTCT
TCTTTCATATACTTCCTTTTAAAATCTTGCTAGGATACAGTTCTCACATCACATCCGAACATAAACAACC
ATGGGTACCACTCTTGACGACACGGCTTACCGGTACCGCACCAGTGTCCCGGGGGACGCCGAGGCCATCG
AGGCACTGGATGGGTCCTTCACCACCGACACCGTTTTCCGCGTCACCACCACCGGGGACGGCTTCACCCT
GCGGGAGGTGCCGGTGGACCCGCCCCTGACCAAGGTGTTCCCCGACGACGAATCGGACGACGAATCGGAC
GACGGGGAGGACGGCGACCCGGACTCCCGGACGTTCGTCGCGTACGGGGACGACGGCGACCTGGCGGGCT
TCGTGGTCGTCTCGTACTCCGGCTGGAACCGCCGGCTGACCGTCGAGGACATCGAGGTCGCCCCGGAGCA
CCGGGGGCACGGGGTCGGGCGCGCGTTGATGGGGCTCGCGACGGAGTTCGCCCGCGAGCGGGGCGCCGGG
CACCTCTGGCTGGAGGTCACCAACGTCAACGCACCGGCGATCCACGCGTACCGGCGGATGGGGTTCACCC
TCTGCGGCCTGGACACCGCCCTGTACGACGGCACCGCCTCGGAC
