>Addgene plasmid #73294 | pCfB3052(gRNA X-4, XI-3, XII-5) | addgene partial sequence | sequence record 166087 | pBR322ori-F 5'-GGGAAACGCCTGGTATCTTT-3'
CTGACTTGAGCGTCGATTTTTGTGATGCTCGTCAGGGGGGCGGAGCCTATGGAAAAACGCCAGCAACGCG
GCCTTTTTACGGTTCCTGGCCTTTTGCTGGCCTTTTGCTCACATGTTCTTTCCTGCGTTATCCCCTGATT
CTGTGGATAACCGTATTACCGCCTTTGAGTGAGCTGATACCGCTCGCCGCAGCCGAACGACCGAGCGCAG
CGAGTCAGTGAGCGAGGAAGCGGAAGAGCGCCCAATACGCAAACCGCCTCTCCCCGCGCGTTGGCCGATT
CATTAATGCAGCTGGAATGCACGCGATTAACTAATTACATGACTCGAAGACATAAAAAACAAAAAAAGCA
CCACCGACTCGGTGCCACTTTTTCAAGTTGATAACGGACTAGCCTTATTTTAACTTGCTATTTCTAGCTC
TAAAACCTGATGTGACACTGTGACAAGATCATTTATCTTTCACTGCGGAGAAGTTTCGAACGCCGAAACA
TGCGCACCAACTTTCACTTCTACAGCGTTTGACCAAAATCTTTTGAACAGAACATTGTAGGGTGTGAAAA
AATGCGCACCTTTACCGCTAGCCCAAGAGGGCACTACAAAATCTAGAGTTGTACTTCAAACGTACATGTA
ATCACCTTGTATATACTCGAAAGAAAACATCAAGTTTCTGTATAAATATGAGTGAAAGCATAATCATACA
TTATCTTTTCAAAGAAGCTCCAGCTTTTGTTCCCTATGACAGATTAACTAATTACATGACTCGAAGACAT
AAAAAACAAAAAAAGCACCACCGACTCGGTGCCACTTTTTCAAGTTGATAACGGACTAGCCTTATTTTAA
CTTGCTATTTCTAGCTCTAAAACTTCCAAAATTAGAGACATATGATCATTTATCTTTCACTGCGGAGAAG
TTTCGAACGCCGAAACATGCGCACCAACTTTCACTTCTACAGCGTTTGACCAAAATCTTTTGAACAGAAC
ATTGTAGG
