>Addgene plasmid #73294 | pCfB3052(gRNA X-4, XI-3, XII-5) | addgene partial sequence | sequence record 166088 | pRMC2_SEQF 5'-ATTCAGGCTGCGCAAC-3'
TTCGCTATTACGCCAGCTGGAATGCGTGCGATAGGGAACAAAAGCTGGAGCTTCTTTGAAAAGATAATGT
ATGATTATGCTTTCACTCATATTTATACAGAAACTTGATGTTTTCTTTCGAGTATATACAAGGTGATTAC
ATGTACGTTTGAAGTACAACTCTAGATTTTGTAGTGCCCTCTTGGGCTAGCGGTAAAGGTGCGCATTTTT
TCACACCCTACAATGTTCTGTTCAAAAGATTTTGGTCAAACGCTGTAGAAGTGAAAGTTGGTGCGCATGT
TTCGGCGTTCGAAACTTCTCCGCAGTGAAAGATAAATGATCCGCCATTCAAGAGCAGCAACGTTTTAGAG
CTAGAAATAGCAAGTTAAAATAAGGCTAGTCCGTTATCAACTTGAAAAAGTGGCACCGAGTCGGTGGTGC
TTTTTTTGTTTTTTATGTCTTCGAGTCATGTAATTAGTTAAGTGCAGGTAGGGAACAAAAGCTGGAGCTT
CTTTGAAAAGATAATGTATGATTATGCTTTCACTCATATTTATACAGAAACTTGATGTTTTCTTTCGAGT
ATATACAAGGTGATTACATGTACGTTTGAAGTACAACTCTAGATTTTGTAGTGCCCTCTTGGGCTAGCGG
TAAAGGTGCGCATTTTTTCACACCCTACAATGTTCTGTTCAAAAGATTTTGGTCAAACGCTGTAGAAGTG
AAAGTTGGTGCGCATGTTTCGGCGTTCGAAACTTCTCCGCAGTGAAAGATAAATGATCATATGTCTCTAA
TTTTGGAAGTTTTAGAGCTAGAAATAGCAAGTTAAAATAAGGCTAGTCCGTTATCAACTTGAAAAAGTGG
CACCGAGTCGGTGGTGCTTTTTTTGTTTTTTATGTCTTCGAGTCATGTAATTAGTTAATCTGTCATAGGG
AACAAAAGCTGGAGCTTCTTTGAAAAGATAATGTATGATTATGCTTTCACTCATATTTATACAGAAACTT
GATGTTTTCTTTCGAGT
